Addgene plasmid #52512: FLAG-HA-BLMP-1-pcDNA3.1-
Purpose: expresses C. elegans BLMP-1 in mammalian cells with FLAG-HA tag at N-terminus
Depositing lab: Adam Antebi. Depositing organization: Max Planck Institute for Biology of Ageing. Publication: DRE-1/FBXO11-Dependent Degradation of BLMP-1/BLIMP-1 Governs C. elegans Developmental Timing and Maturation. Horn M, Geisen C, Cermak L, Becker B, Nakamura S, Klein C, Pagano M, Antebi A. Dev Cell. 2014 Mar 4. pii: S1534-5807(14)00069-0. doi: 10.1016/j.devcel.2014.01.028. PubMed 24613396.
Backbone
  Vector backbone: pcDNA3.1-
  Backbone manufacturer: Invitrogen
  Backbone size w/o insert (bp): 5462
  Total vector size (bp): 7922
  Modifications to backbone: added FLAG-HA tag in front of MCS, tag coding sequence has: Kozak – FLAG - 5x Glycine – HA – 5x Glycine – MCS ...
  Vector type: Mammalian Expression
  Selectable markers: Neomycin (select with G418)
Growth in bacteria
  Bacterial resistance: Ampicillin, 100 μg/mL
  Growth temperature: 37°C
  Growth strain: DH5alpha
  Copy number: High Copy
Gene/Insert
  Gene/Insert name: Blmp-1
  Species: C. elegans (nematode)
  Insert size (bp): 2460
  Mutation: N75S mutation compared GenBank reference sequence NP_001251370.1
  Entrez Gene: blmp-1 (a.k.a. CELE_F25D7.3)
  Promoter: CMV
  Tag / fusion protein: FLAG-HA (N terminal on backbone)
  Cloning method: Restriction Enzyme; 5′ cloning site Xba I (not destroyed); 3′ cloning site EcoR I (not destroyed)
  Sequencing primers: 5′ T7; 3′ BGH-polyA reverse
Resource information
  A portion of this plasmid was derived from a plasmid made by: insert cDNA was amplified from Open Biosystems Cat# OCE1182-7241376 (F25D7.3 C. elegans ORF Clone Caenorhabditis elegans pDONR201)
Terms and licenses: Academic/Nonprofit Terms; Industry Terms: Not Available to Industry
How to cite: FLAG-HA-BLMP-1-pcDNA3.1- was a gift from Adam Antebi (Addgene plasmid # 52512 ; http://n2t.net/addgene:52512 ; RRID:Addgene_52512)
