[The description below was written by a language model from this plasmid's Addgene catalogue record and pLannotate feature annotations shown in this document.]
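Description:
FLAG-HA-BLMP-1-pcDNA3.1- is a mammalian expression plasmid built on the Invitrogen pcDNA3.1(-) backbone and designed to produce the C. elegans transcription factor BLMP-1 in mammalian cells with a tandem FLAG-HA epitope tag at its N-terminus. It is maintained in E. coli through a high-copy ColE1/pUC-type origin with ampicillin selection (AmpR under its own bla promoter). It also carries an f1 origin for single-stranded DNA production. For selecting stably transfected mammalian cells, an SV40 early promoter drives a neomycin phosphotransferase gene terminated by an SV40 polyadenylation signal, giving G418 resistance.

The expression cassette consists of the human CMV immediate-early enhancer and promoter, followed by a T7 promoter that also serves as a sequencing primer site. The backbone was modified by adding a tag module in front of the multiple cloning site, arranged as a Kozak sequence, FLAG, a five-glycine linker, HA and a second five-glycine linker. The annotation software labels these short matches as fragments of 3xFLAG and 3xHA, but the record describes single copies of each epitope. The roughly 2.46 kb blmp-1 cDNA, amplified from a commercial ORF clone, was inserted between XbaI and EcoRI sites that remain intact, and it is followed by the bovine growth hormone polyadenylation signal. The insert carries an N75S substitution relative to the reference protein sequence. Several other small annotated fragments (HIV-1 LTR, ble, lacI, bom) appear to be short backbone sequence matches rather than functional elements.

The dual tag suits detection and single or sequential affinity purification of BLMP-1. The associated publication concerns DRE-1/FBXO11-dependent degradation of BLMP-1/BLIMP-1, so the likely use is interaction and protein stability studies in cultured mammalian cells.
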