Features (pLannotate 1.2.2; 22 found; start..end, strand, type, name):
     28..80      -  misc_feature   bom (fragment): basis of mobility region from pBR322
    235..614     +  enhancer       CMV enhancer: human cytomegalovirus immediate early enhancer
    615..818     +  promoter       CMV promoter: human cytomegalovirus (CMV) immediate early promoter
    814..847     +  LTR            5' LTR (truncated) (fragment): truncated 5' long terminal repeat (LTR) from HIV-1
    863..881     +  promoter       T7 promoter: promoter for bacteriophage T7 RNA polymerase
    907..931     +  CDS            3xFLAG (fragment): three tandem FLAG® epitope tags
    947..973     +  CDS            3xHA (fragment): three tandem HA epitope tags
    995..3445    +  CDS            blmp-1: BLMP1_CAEEL - Experimental evidence at protein level: Swiss-Prot protein existence level 1. Transcription factor which binds to enhancer elements in the promoter region of genes (PubMed:26234645). Regulates the expression of the transcription factor bed-3 to control vulval development (PubMed:26234645, PubMed:32417234). Promotes terminal differentiation in the hypodermis and is involved in regulation of gonadal outgrowth and entry into the dauer stage (PubMed:24613396). Regulates the timing of dorsalward migration of the distal tip cells of the hermaphrodite gonad by inhibiting precocious unc-
   3534..3758    +  polyA_signal   bGH poly(A) signal: bovine growth hormone polyadenylation signal
   3762..3783    +  promoter       SV40 promoter (fragment): SV40 enhancer and early promoter
   3804..4232    +  rep_origin     f1 ori (sequence partly withheld): f1 bacteriophage origin of replication; arrow indicates direction of (+) strand synthesis
   4246..4575    +  promoter       SV40 promoter: SV40 enhancer and early promoter
   4642..5433    +  CDS            neo: KKA2_KLEPN - Also known as kan, nptII. Experimental evidence at protein level: Swiss-Prot protein existence level 1. Resistance to kanamycin, neomycin, paromomycin, ribostamycin, butirosin and gentamicin B. From Klebsiella pneumoniae.
   5457..5615    +  CDS            ble (fragment): BLE_KLEPN - Experimental evidence at protein level: Swiss-Prot protein existence level 1. Binding protein with a strong affinity to the bleomycin family of antibiotics. Binds to CL990; an antimitotic-antibiotic compound. From Klebsiella pneumoniae.
   5610..5731    +  polyA_signal   SV40 poly(A) signal: SV40 polyadenylation signal
   5804..5820    -  protein_bind   lac operator: The lac repressor binds to the lac operator to inhibit transcription in E. coli. This inhibition can be relieved by adding lactose or isopropyl-β-D-thiogalactopyranoside (IPTG). lac repressor encoded by lacI
   5828..5858    -  promoter       lac promoter: promoter for the E. coli lac operon
   5873..5894    -  protein_bind   CAP binding site: CAP binding activates transcription in the presence of cAMP. E. coli catabolite activator protein
   5907..5999    -  CDS            lacI (fragment): lac repressor; lacI; The lac repressor binds to the lac operator to inhibit transcription in E. coli. This inhibition can be relieved by adding lactose or isopropyl-β-D-thiogalactopyranoside (IPTG).
   6182..6767    -  rep_origin     ori: high-copy-number ColE1/pMB1/pBR322/pUC origin of replication
   6938..7798    -  CDS            AmpR: β-lactamase; bla; confers resistance to ampicillin, carbenicillin, and related antibiotics
   7799..7903    -  promoter       AmpR promoter: bla
>Addgene plasmid #52512 | FLAG-HA-BLMP-1-pcDNA3.1- | depositor full sequence | sequence record 133239 | FLAG-HA-BLMP-1-pcDNA3.1- sequence 7934 bps
GACGGATCGGGAGATCTCCCGATCCCCTATGGTGCACTCTCAGTACAATCTGCTCTGATGCCGCATAGTT
AAGCCAGTATCTGCTCCCTGCTTGTGTGTTGGAGGTCGCTGAGTAGTGCGCGAGCAAAATTTAAGCTACA
ACAAGGCAAGGCTTGACCGACAATTGCATGAAGAATCTGCTTAGGGTTAGGCGTTTTGCGCTGCTTCGCG
ATGTACGGGCCAGATATACGCGTTGACATTGATTATTGACTAGTTATTAATAGTAATCAATTACGGGGTC
ATTAGTTCATAGCCCATATATGGAGTTCCGCGTTACATAACTTACGGTAAATGGCCCGCCTGGCTGACCG
CCCAACGACCCCCGCCCATTGACGTCAATAATGACGTATGTTCCCATAGTAACGCCAATAGGGACTTTCC
ATTGACGTCAATGGGTGGAGTATTTACGGTAAACTGCCCACTTGGCAGTACATCAAGTGTATCATATGCC
AAGTACGCCCCCTATTGACGTCAATGACGGTAAATGGCCCGCCTGGCATTATGCCCAGTACATGACCTTA
TGGGACTTTCCTACTTGGCAGTACATCTACGTATTAGTCATCGCTATTACCATGGTGATGCGGTTTTGGC
AGTACATCAATGGGCGTGGATAGCGGTTTGACTCACGGGGATTTCCAAGTCTCCACCCCATTGACGTCAA
TGGGAGTTTGTTTTGGCACCAAAATCAACGGGACTTTCCAAAATGTCGTAACAACTCCGCCCCATTGACG
CAAATGGGCGGTAGGCGTGTACGGTGGGAGGTCTATATAAGCAGAGCTCTCTGGCTAACTAGAGAACCCA
CTGCTTACTGGCTTATCGAAATTAATACGACTCACTATAGGGAGACCCAAGCTGGCTAGCCACCATGGAC
TACAAAGACGATGACGATAAAGGGGGCGGTGGAGGTTACCCATACGATGTTCCAGATTACGCTGGTGGAG
GTGGAGGTTCTAGAATGGGTCAAGGAAGTGGGGATGACGGTGTTCCGCCGGCACCGTTCTCTTCGGCTGC
TGCGGCAGCTCACTCACCACCTCATTCTCCCCTTTCTGTCGGCGTTTCTTCTGCTTCATCTGCCACGTCA
TCATCTTCCACACCGCCATCATCCACGTCACCTGCCGGAGTTTCAGCGTCAGGTGCGAGAAACGTTGAAA
CTGATTGGAAGCAGTCGGGAGATGAGAGTCTTGCCGAATTATGTATATTTCATGTTCCAGACAAATCTGT
TAGTTTGCCAAATCCAAAGCGAGCAGAATGCACACTTCCTATGAACCTAATTCTCAAGTCCTCCTCAAAA
AATCGAAAGAAATCGTCAATATGGTCATCTGATCATATTCCGAGAGGAGTCCGATTTGGCCCGCTCGTTG
GAGAAATTCGTTTGGTAGATGTTGACACAGCACTTGTATGTCCTGCTGAAGCATCAATGGCTGGAGGTGG
TCCAGCTCAAGAAGATGTTCCATTTGATGAAGCTCCGGAAGAGTGGAAGATCTATTCTCCATCAGGTGGC
AGATTGAATAAAACGATTTGTGTGAAAGATGATGCGAGATCAAATTGGATGAAATACGTGGCAGCTGCTG
AAGAGGAAGATTTTCAGAATCTTGTTGCTGCACAAATTGGAAATGATATCTACTTTTACACAGTTAAAAA
GATTGAAGCAAATACTGAATTATCATTTTGGTTCAGCAGGGACTACGCAAGGAAATTAAATTATTCAACA
AGACCATACGTAAGAGTTCGAAGGCCAGCTACTCAACTGATTCCATCTGCACCACCAGCTTCTGCATCAA
CTGCAATTGCGAGTTTAGCAGAAACAATTGTGGCAATTGATTATTCAGTTAAAAAACTCATTGAATCACC
CATTGATACACTCTCTACTGATGCTTCTTCTGCAAGTGACGAAGAAATGATTGATGTTGAAGAGCAGGAG
AGCTGTACACGGCCTGTTGCAGAAGTCACACGGCCTAATGTTATCCAGAATCCAGTTGTGAGGCCTGTTG
CAACCAAAGTCAATAATTTCCCGGGAATACCCGTTCGACTTGGCAATTTTTATGCAAGTCCGTTGGTGGA
TTTTAAAGAGTTCATGAGGAAATCCCTTCAATTAAAACTAGTTGATACCTCAATGTTTGTGTCCCCTGTT
GCTCAAACAACAGCCGCAATAACTGCCACTGGTGGAAGATCCGGCCAGCCGATTGATGTGCAGCCAGTAC
TTGCAGCAACTGCAGGAGCTCATTTTGGAAACTATGCAGCAATTTATGGGAGTCAAGATTTCCAGCATGA
GCTATCAAAACCTCTGTACACATCTGCGTCTCCAGCATTCGGAGGTGGTGGTGGTATGGGTGGAGGATTT
GGAATGGGTGGAAGTGCCCATACTTCTTCATTTCATCAACTTCCATTTGTTAATCATTCGTCTTCATCAC
ACAATGATTCATCATTTAATGGAGTTCCAAATTACGTGCAACAACAGGAAAATGGAAAAACGAGATACGC
TTGCAAAGACTGCAACAAAACATTCGGACAGCTTTCGAATCTTAAAGTTCATGTCAGAACGCACACCGGC
GAACGTCCATTCAAATGTGAAATTTGCACAAAAGAGTTCACACAGCTTGCTCATCTTCAGAAGCATCATC
TTGTTCATACCGGAGAACGTCCTCATCGCTGTGATATTTGTGATAAGCGATTCTCGTCGACTTCTAATTT
AAAAACTCATCTTCGACTTCACAATGGTCAGAAGCCGTATACGTGTGATGTTTGTGATGCCAAGTTCACT
CAATACGTTCATCTAAGACTTCATAAACGTCTGCATGCAAACGAAAGACCGTATAGTTGTGGAACATGTG
GAAAGAAATATATTTCACCGAGTGGATTGAGAACTCATTGGAAAACAACTACATGTAAAGAAGAGGATAT
GAAAGACTCGATGAGGGATGATTTAATGGATATCAAAGGCGAAATCGATGAAGGATCAATGTCAGGGTCG
GGTTATGGAAATCTGGGAATCTTTGAAAATACACTGAACTCCGAACTCAAGCGGCCACTTATGCCAATCG
AAACCATTTATAGTAAATACAATCTTCCCAACGCCTCCCTCCTCGGTCAAGGTCCAAGTGGAATGCAAGA
ACAACAGGCTCCACCACCAACATCTCAACAGCAGCAACACATGATGTATGGAAACACAATGGGACATATG
GGACAAGGATCCCATCTTCAGGGGCCACCACCACCTCCACAACATTTCCAAATGGATCATAGTGGAATGC
AGAATGGAGGAGGTATTCCACATCAACATCAACTTATTCAAGGAGGTCCATCATCTGGATCTGGTCAACA
GCAACATCCACAACATAATGGGATTCATAGGCTTCCTGATTTGAAAAATCCCCTACTTCCAAGCCTCGGA
TTGCCGCATTATCCATAAGAATTATCTGCAGAATTCCACCACACTGGACTAGTGGATCCGAGCTCGGTAC
CAAGCTTAAGTTTAAACCGCTGATCAGCCTCGACTGTGCCTTCTAGTTGCCAGCCATCTGTTGTTTGCCC
CTCCCCCGTGCCTTCCTTGACCCTGGAAGGTGCCACTCCCACTGTCCTTTCCTAATAAAATGAGGAAATT
GCATCGCATTGTCTGAGTAGGTGTCATTCTATTCTGGGGGGTGGGGTGGGGCAGGACAGCAAGGGGGAGG
ATTGGGAAGACAATAGCAGGCATGCTGGGGATGCGGTGGGCTCTATGGCTTCTGAGGCGGAAAGAACCAG
CTGGGGCTCTAGGGGGTATCCCC
[124 nt withheld, positions 3804-3927]
C
[91 nt withheld, positions 3929-4019]
A
[49 nt withheld, positions 4021-4069]
CCTTTGACGTTGGAGTCCACGTTCTTT
[37 nt withheld, positions 4097-4133]
ACCCTATCTCGGTCTATTCTTTTGATTTATAAGGGATTTTGCCGATTTCGGCCTATTGGTTAAAAAATGA
GCTGATTTAACAAAAATTTAACGCGAATTAATTCTGTGGAATGTGTGTCAGTTAGGGTGTGGAAAGTCCC
CAGGCTCCCCAGCAGGCAGAAGTATGCAAAGCATGCATCTCAATTAGTCAGCAACCAGGTGTGGAAAGTC
CCCAGGCTCCCCAGCAGGCAGAAGTATGCAAAGCATGCATCTCAATTAGTCAGCAACCATAGTCCCGCCC
CTAACTCCGCCCATCCCGCCCCTAACTCCGCCCAGTTCCGCCCATTCTCCGCCCCATGGCTGACTAATTT
TTTTTATTTATGCAGAGGCCGAGGCCGCCTCTGCCTCTGAGCTATTCCAGAAGTAGTGAGGAGGCTTTTT
TGGAGGCCTAGGCTTTTGCAAAAAGCTCCCGGGAGCTTGTATATCCATTTTCGGATCTGATCAAGAGACA
GGATGAGGATCGTTTCGCATGATTGAACAAGATGGATTGCACGCAGGTTCTCCGGCCGCTTGGGTGGAGA
GGCTATTCGGCTATGACTGGGCACAACAGACAATCGGCTGCTCTGATGCCGCCGTGTTCCGGCTGTCAGC
GCAGGGGCGCCCGGTTCTTTTTGTCAAGACCGACCTGTCCGGTGCCCTGAATGAACTGCAGGACGAGGCA
GCGCGGCTATCGTGGCTGGCCACGACGGGCGTTCCTTGCGCAGCTGTGCTCGACGTTGTCACTGAAGCGG
GAAGGGACTGGCTGCTATTGGGCGAAGTGCCGGGGCAGGATCTCCTGTCATCTCACCTTGCTCCTGCCGA
GAAAGTATCCATCATGGCTGATGCAATGCGGCGGCTGCATACGCTTGATCCGGCTACCTGCCCATTCGAC
CACCAAGCGAAACATCGCATCGAGCGAGCACGTACTCGGATGGAAGCCGGTCTTGTCGATCAGGATGATC
TGGACGAAGAGCATCAGGGGCTCGCGCCAGCCGAACTGTTCGCCAGGCTCAAGGCGCGCATGCCCGACGG
CGAGGATCTCGTCGTGACCCATGGCGATGCCTGCTTGCCGAATATCATGGTGGAAAATGGCCGCTTTTCT
GGATTCATCGACTGTGGCCGGCTGGGTGTGGCGGACCGCTATCAGGACATAGCGTTGGCTACCCGTGATA
TTGCTGAAGAGCTTGGCGGCGAATGGGCTGACCGCTTCCTCGTGCTTTACGGTATCGCCGCTCCCGATTC
GCAGCGCATCGCCTTCTATCGCCTTCTTGACGAGTTCTTCTGAGCGGGACTCTGGGGTTCGAAATGACCG
ACCAAGCGACGCCCAACCTGCCATCACGAGATTTCGATTCCACCGCCGCCTTCTATGAAAGGTTGGGCTT
CGGAATCGTTTTCCGGGACGCCGGCTGGATGATCCTCCAGCGCGGGGATCTCATGCTGGAGTTCTTCGCC
CACCCCAACTTGTTTATTGCAGCTTATAATGGTTACAAATAAAGCAATAGCATCACAAATTTCACAAATA
AAGCATTTTTTTCACTGCATTCTAGTTGTGGTTTGTCCAAACTCATCAATGTATCTTATCATGTCTGTAT
ACCGTCGACCTCTAGCTAGAGCTTGGCGTAATCATGGTCATAGCTGTTTCCTGTGTGAAATTGTTATCCG
CTCACAATTCCACACAACATACGAGCCGGAAGCATAAAGTGTAAAGCCTGGGGTGCCTAATGAGTGAGCT
AACTCACATTAATTGCGTTGCGCTCACTGCCCGCTTTCCAGTCGGGAAACCTGTCGTGCCAGCTGCATTA
ATGAATCGGCCAACGCGCGGGGAGAGGCGGTTTGCGTATTGGGCGCTCTTCCGCTTCCTCGCTCACTGAC
TCGCTGCGCTCGGTCGTTCGGCTGCGGCGAGCGGTATCAGCTCACTCAAAGGCGGTAATACGGTTATCCA
CAGAATCAGGGGATAACGCAGGAAAGAACATGTGAGCAAAAGGCCAGCAAAAGGCCAGGAACCGTAAAAA
GGCCGCGTTGCTGGCGTTTTTCCATAGGCTCCGCCCCCCTGACGAGCATCACAAAAATCGACGCTCAAGT
CAGAGGTGGCGAAACCCGACAGGACTATAAAGATACCAGGCGTTTCCCCCTGGAAGCTCCCTCGTGCGCT
CTCCTGTTCCGACCCTGCCGCTTACCGGATACCTGTCCGCCTTTCTCCCTTCGGGAAGCGTGGCGCTTTC
TCATAGCTCACGCTGTAGGTATCTCAGTTCGGTGTAGGTCGTTCGCTCCAAGCTGGGCTGTGTGCACGAA
CCCCCCGTTCAGCCCGACCGCTGCGCCTTATCCGGTAACTATCGTCTTGAGTCCAACCCGGTAAGACACG
ACTTATCGCCACTGGCAGCAGCCACTGGTAACAGGATTAGCAGAGCGAGGTATGTAGGCGGTGCTACAGA
GTTCTTGAAGTGGTGGCCTAACTACGGCTACACTAGAAGAACAGTATTTGGTATCTGCGCTCTGCTGAAG
CCAGTTACCTTCGGAAAAAGAGTTGGTAGCTCTTGATCCGGCAAACAAACCACCGCTGGTAGCGGTTTTT
TTGTTTGCAAGCAGCAGATTACGCGCAGAAAAAAAGGATCTCAAGAAGATCCTTTGATCTTTTCTACGGG
GTCTGACGCTCAGTGGAACGAAAACTCACGTTAAGGGATTTTGGTCATGAGATTATCAAAAAGGATCTTC
ACCTAGATCCTTTTAAATTAAAAATGAAGTTTTAAATCAATCTAAAGTATATATGAGTAAACTTGGTCTG
ACAGTTACCAATGCTTAATCAGTGAGGCACCTATCTCAGCGATCTGTCTATTTCGTTCATCCATAGTTGC
CTGACTCCCCGTCGTGTAGATAACTACGATACGGGAGGGCTTACCATCTGGCCCCAGTGCTGCAATGATA
CCGCGAGACCCACGCTCACCGGCTCCAGATTTATCAGCAATAAACCAGCCAGCCGGAAGGGCCGAGCGCA
GAAGTGGTCCTGCAACTTTATCCGCCTCCATCCAGTCTATTAATTGTTGCCGGGAAGCTAGAGTAAGTAG
TTCGCCAGTTAATAGTTTGCGCAACGTTGTTGCCATTGCTACAGGCATCGTGGTGTCACGCTCGTCGTTT
GGTATGGCTTCATTCAGCTCCGGTTCCCAACGATCAAGGCGAGTTACATGATCCCCCATGTTGTGCAAAA
AAGCGGTTAGCTCCTTCGGTCCTCCGATCGTTGTCAGAAGTAAGTTGGCCGCAGTGTTATCACTCATGGT
TATGGCAGCACTGCATAATTCTCTTACTGTCATGCCATCCGTAAGATGCTTTTCTGTGACTGGTGAGTAC
TCAACCAAGTCATTCTGAGAATAGTGTATGCGGCGACCGAGTTGCTCTTGCCCGGCGTCAATACGGGATA
ATACCGCGCCACATAGCAGAACTTTAAAAGTGCTCATCATTGGAAAACGTTCTTCGGGGCGAAAACTCTC
AAGGATCTTACCGCTGTTGAGATCCAGTTCGATGTAACCCACTCGTGCACCCAACTGATCTTCAGCATCT
TTTACTTTCACCAGCGTTTCTGGGTGAGCAAAAACAGGAAGGCAAAATGCCGCAAAAAAGGGAATAAGGG
CGACACGGAAATGTTGAATACTCATACTCTTCCTTTTTCAATATTATTGAAGCATTTATCAGGGTTATTG
TCTCATGAGCGGATACATATTTGAATGTATTTAGAAAAATAAACAAATAGGGGTTCCGCGCACATTTCCC
CGAAAAGTGCCACCTGACGTC
