>Addgene plasmid #52512 | FLAG-HA-BLMP-1-pcDNA3.1- | addgene partial sequence | sequence record 119992 | CMV-F 5'-CGCAAATGGGCGGTAGGCGTG-3'
ACTAGAGAACCCACTGCTTACTGGCTTATCGAAATTAATACGACTCACTATAGGGAGACCCAAGCTGGCT
AGCCACCATGGACTACAAAGACGATGACGATAAAGGGGGCGGTGGAGGTTACCCATACGATGTTCCAGAT
TACGCTGGTGGAGGTGGAGGTTCTAGAATGGGTCAAGGAAGTGGGGATGACGGTGTTCCGCCGGCACCGT
TCTCTTCGGCTGCTGCGGCAGCTCACTCACCACCTCATTCTCCCCTTTCTGTCGGCGTTTCTTCTGCTTC
ATCTGCCACGTCATCATCTTCCACACCGCCATCATCCACGTCACCTGCCGGAGTTTCAGCGTCAGGTGCG
AGAAACGTTGAAACTGATTGGAAGCAGTCGGGAGATGAGAGTCTTGCCGAATTATGTATATTTCATGTTC
CAGACAAATCTGTTAGTTTGCCAAATCCAAAGCGAGCAGAATGCACACTTCCTATGAACCTAATTCTCAA
GTCCTCCTCAAAAAATCGAAAGAAATCGTCAATATGGTCATCTGATCATATTCCGAGAGGAGTCCGATTT
GGCCCGCTCGTTGGAGAAATTCGTTTGGTAGATGTTGACACAGCACTTGTATGTCCTGCTGAAGCATCAA
TGGCTGGAGGTGGTCCAGCTCAAGAAGATGTTCCATTTGATGAAGCTCCGGAAGAGTGGAAGATCTATTC
TCCATCAGGTGGCAGATTGAATAAAACGATTTGTGTGAAAGATGATGCGAGATCAAATTGGATGAAATAC
GTGGCAGCTGCTGAAGAGGAAGATTTTCAGAATCTTGTTGCTGCACAAATTGGAAATGATATCTACTTTT
ACACAGTTAAAAAGATTGAAGCAAATACTGAATTATCATTTTGGTTCAGCAGGGACTACGCAAGGAAATT
AAATTATTCAACAAGACCATACGTAAGAGTTCGAAGGCCAGCTACTCA
