>Addgene plasmid #52512 | FLAG-HA-BLMP-1-pcDNA3.1- | addgene partial sequence | sequence record 119993 | BGH-rev 5'-TAGAAGGCACAGTCGAGG-3'
GGTACCGAGCTCGGATCCACTAGTCCAGTGTGGTGGAATTCTGCAGATAATTCTTATGGATAATGCGGCA
ATCCGAGGCTTGGAAGTAGGGGATTTTTCAAATCAGGAAGCCTATGAATCCCATTATGTTGTGGATGTTG
CTGTTGACCAGATCCAGATGATGGACCTCCTTGAATAAGTTGATGTTGATGTGGAATACCTCCTCCATTC
TGCATTCCACTATGATCCATTTGGAAATGTTGTGGAGGTGGTGGTGGCCCCTGAAGATGGGATCCTTGTC
CCATATGTCCCATTGTGTTTCCATACATCATGTGTTGCTGCTGTTGAGATGTTGGTGGTGGAGCCTGTTG
TTCTTGCATTCCACTTGGACCTTGACCGAGGAGGGAGGCGTTGGGAAGATTGTATTTACTATAAATGGTT
TCGATTGGCATAAGTGGCCGCTTGAGTTCGGAGTTCAGTGTATTTTCAAAGATTCCCAGATTTCCATAAC
CCGACCCTGACATTGATCCTTCATCGATTTCGCCTTTGATATCCATTAAATCATCCCTCATCGAGTCTTT
CATATCCTCTTCTTTACATGTAGTTGTTTTCCAATGAGTTCTCAATCCACTCGGTGAAATATATTTCTTT
CCACATGTTCCACAACTATACGGTCTTTCGTTTGCATGCAGACGTTTATGAAGTCTTAGATGAACGTATT
GAGTGAACTTGGCATCACAAACATCACACGTATACGGCTTCTGACCATTGTGAAGTCGAAGATGAGTTTT
TAAATTAGAAGTCGACGAGAATCGCTTATCACAAATATCACAGCGATGAGGACGTTCTCCGGTATGAACA
AGATGATGCTTCTGAAGATGAGCAAGCTGTGTGAACTCTTTTGTGCAAATTTCACATTTGAATGGACGTT
CGCCGGTGTGCGTTCTGACATGAACTTTAAGATTCGAAAGCTGTCC
